>Addgene plasmid #185172 | pST_A6YT97_ARTSF (pBS0322) | addgene full sequence | sequence record 366749 | Addgene NGS Result
CCTGACGTCGACGGATCGGGAGATCTCCCGATCCCCTATGGTGCACTCTCAGTACAATCTGCTCTGATGC
CGCATAGTTAAGCCAGTATCTGCTCCCTGCTTGTGTGTTGGAGGTCGCTGAGTAGTGCGCGAGCAAAATT
TAAGCTACAACAAGGCAAGGCTTGACCGACAATTGCATGAAGAATCTGCTTAGGGTTAGGCGTTTTGCGC
TGCTTCGCGATGTACGGGCCAGATATACGCGTTGACATTGATTATTGACTAGTTATTAATAGTAATCAAT
TACGGGGTCATTAGTTCATAGCCCATATATGGAGTTCCGCGTTACATAACTTACGGTAAATGGCCCGCCT
GGCTGACCGCCCAACGACCCCCGCCCATTGACGTCAATAATGACGTATGTTCCCATAGTAACGCCAATAG
GGACTTTCCATTGACGTCAATGGGTGGAGTATTTACGGTAAACTGCCCACTTGGCAGTACATCAAGTGTA
TCATATGCCAAGTACGCCCCCTATTGACGTCAATGACGGTAAATGGCCCGCCTGGCATTATGCCCAGTAC
ATGACCTTATGGGACTTTCCTACTTGGCAGTACATCTACGTATTAGTCATCGCTATTACCATGGTGATGC
GGTTTTGGCAGTACATCAATGGGCGTGGATAGCGGTTTGACTCACGGGGATTTCCAAGTCTCCACCCCAT
TGACGTCAATGGGAGTTTGTTTTGGCACCAAAATCAACGGGACTTTCCAAAATGTCGTAACAACTCCGCC
CCATTGACGCAAATGGGCGGTAGGCGTGTACGGTGGGAGGTCTATATAAGCAGAGCTCTCTGGCTAACTA
GAGAACCCACTGCTTACTGGCTTATCGAAATTAATACGACTCACTATAGGGAGACCCAAGCTGGCTAGCC
ACCATGAGTGAACAGGGAAAGTTAAGCAGACAGGAAGCGGGTCAGAGGGGCGGGCAGGCTAGAGCTGAAC
AGTTAGGGCACGAGGGCTATGTTGAAATGGGCAGGAAGGGAGGTCAGGCCAGAGCTGAGCAATTAGGGCA
CGAAGGGTATCAGGAGATGGGGCAGAAGGGGGGGCAAGCCAGAGCTGAACAATTAGGCACAGAGGGATAC
CAGGAGATGGGACAGAAGGGCGGACAAAAGAGGGCAGAACAGTTGGGACACGAGGGGTATGTTGAGATGG
GGCAGAAAGGCGGCCAGACCAGAGCTGAACAGCTGGGACACGAGGGGTATCAGGAGATGGGACAGAAAGG
AGGACAGACCCGCGCCGAGCAGTTGGGGACCGAAGGGTACCAGGAGATGGGCCAGAAAGGGGGCCAGACT
AGAGCCGAGCAGTTGGGGCACGAAGGCTATGTTAAGATGGGCAAATTAGGGGGCGAGGCCAGAAAGCAAC
AGATGAGTAGGGCTGACTACGCTGCTATGGGACAAAAAGGCGGGTTAGCCAGACAGCAGTAGGGATCTGG
GGACTACAAGGACGACGACGACAAGTGAACCCGCTGATCAGCCTCGACTGTGCCTTCTAGTTGCCAGCCA
TCTGTTGTTTGCCCCTCCCCCGTGCCTTCCTTGACCCTGGAAGGTGCCACTCCCACTGTCCTTTCCTAAT
AAAATGAGGAAATTGCATCGCATTGTCTGAGTAGGTGTCATTCTATTCTGGGGGGTGGGGTGGGGCAGGA
CAGCAAGGGGGAGGATTGGGAAGACAATAGCAGGCATGCTGGGGATGCGGTGGGCTCTATGGCTTCTGAG
GCGGAAAGAACCAGCTGGGGCTCTAGGGGGTATCCCC
[124 nt withheld, positions 1788-1911]
C
[91 nt withheld, positions 1913-2003]
A
[49 nt withheld, positions 2005-2053]
CCTTTGACGTTGGAGTCCACGTTCTTT
[37 nt withheld, positions 2081-2117]
ACCCTATCTCGGTCTATTCTTTTGATTTATAAGGGATTTTGCCGATTTCGGCCTATTGGTTAAAAAATGA
GCTGATTTAACAAAAATTTAACGCGAATTAATTCTGTGGAATGTGTGTCAGTTAGGGTGTGGAAAGTCCC
CAGGCTCCCCAGCAGGCAGAAGTATGCAAAGCATGCATCTCAATTAGTCAGCAACCAGGTGTGGAAAGTC
CCCAGGCTCCCCAGCAGGCAGAAGTATGCAAAGCATGCATCTCAATTAGTCAGCAACCATAGTCCCGCCC
CTAACTCCGCCCATCCCGCCCCTAACTCCGCCCAGTTCCGCCCATTCTCCGCCCCATGGCTGACTAATTT
TTTTTATTTATGCAGAGGCCGAGGCCGCCTCTGCCTCTGAGCTATTCCAGAAGTAGTGAGGAGGCTTTTT
TGGAGGCCTAGGCTTTTGCAAAAAGCTCCCGGGAGCTTGTATATCCATTTTCGGATCTGATCAGCACGTG
TTGACAATTAATCATCGGCATAGTATATCGGCATAGTATAATACGACAAGGTGAGGAACTAAACCATGGC
CAAGTTGACCAGTGCCGTTCCGGTGCTCACCGCGCGCGACGTCGCCGGAGCGGTCGAGTTCTGGACCGAC
CGGCTCGGGTTCTCCCGGGACTTCGTGGAGGACGACTTCGCCGGTGTGGTCCGGGACGACGTGACCCTGT
TCATCAGCGCGGTCCAGGACCAGGTGGTGCCGGACAACACCCTGGCCTGGGTGTGGGTGCGCGGCCTGGA
CGAGCTGTACGCCGAGTGGTCGGAGGTCGTGTCCACGAACTTCCGGGACGCCTCCGGGCCGGCCATGACC
GAGATCGGCGAGCAGCCGTGGGGGCGGGAGTTCGCCCTGCGCGACCCGGCCGGCAACTGCGTGCACTTCG
TGGCCGAGGAGCAGGACTGACACGTGCTACGAGATTTCGATTCCACCGCCGCCTTCTATGAAAGGTTGGG
CTTCGGAATCGTTTTCCGGGACGCCGGCTGGATGATCCTCCAGCGCGGGGATCTCATGCTGGAGTTCTTC
GCCCACCCCAACTTGTTTATTGCAGCTTATAATGGTTACAAATAAAGCAATAGCATCACAAATTTCACAA
ATAAAGCATTTTTTTCACTGCATTCTAGTTGTGGTTTGTCCAAACTCATCAATGTATCTTATCATGTCTG
TATACCGTCGACCTCTAGCTAGAGCTTGGCGTAATCATGGTCATAGCTGTTTCCTGTGTGAAATTGTTAT
CCGCTCACAATTCCACACAACATACGAGCCGGAAGCATAAAGTGTAAAGCCTGGGGTGCCTAATGAGTGA
GCTAACTTACATTAATTGCGTTGCGCTCACTGCCCGCTTTCCAGTCGGGAAACCTGTCGTGCCAGCTGCA
TTAATGAATCGGCCAACGCGCGGGGAGAGGCGGTTTGCGTATTGGGCGCTCTTCCGCTTCCTCGCTCACT
GACTCGCTGCGCTCGGTCGTTCGGCTGCGGCGAGCGGTATCAGCTCACTCAAAGGCGGTAATACGGTTAT
CCACAGAATCAGGGGATAACGCAGGAAAGAACATGTGAGCAAAAGGCCAGCAAAAGGCCAGGAACCGTAA
AAAGGCCGCGTTGCTGGCGTTTTTCCATAGGCTCCGCCCCCCTGACGAGCATCACAAAAATCGACGCTCA
AGTCAGAGGTGGCGAAACCCGACAGGACTATAAAGATACCAGGCGTTTCCCCCTGGAAGCTCCCTCGTGC
GCTCTCCTGTTCCGACCCTGCCGCTTACCGGATACCTGTCCGCCTTTCTCCCTTCGGGAAGCGTGGCGCT
TTCTCATAGCTCACGCTGTAGGTATCTCAGTTCGGTGTAGGTCGTTCGCTCCAAGCTGGGCTGTGTGCAC
GAACCCCCCGTTCAGCCCGACCGCTGCGCCTTATCCGGTAACTATCGTCTTGAGTCCAACCCGGTAAGAC
ACGACTTATCGCCACTGGCAGCAGCCACTGGTAACAGGATTAGCAGAGCGAGGTATGTAGGCGGTGCTAC
AGAGTTCTTGAAGTGGTGGCCTAACTACGGCTACACTAGAAGAACAGTATTTGGTATCTGCGCTCTGCTG
AAGCCAGTTACCTTCGGAAAAAGAGTTGGTAGCTCTTGATCCGGCAAACAAACCACCGCTGGTAGCGGTG
GTTTTTTTGTTTGCAAGCAGCAGATTACGCGCAGAAAAAAAGGATCTCAAGAAGATCCTTTGATCTTTTC
TACGGGGTCTGACGCTCAGTGGAACGAAAACTCACGTTAAGGGATTTTGGTCATGAGATTATCAAAAAGG
ATCTTCACCTAGATCCTTTTAAATTAAAAATGAAGTTTTAAATCAATCTAAAGTATATATGAGTAAACTT
GGTCTGACAGTTACCAATGCTTAATCAGTGAGGCACCTATCTCAGCGATCTGTCTATTTCGTTCATCCAT
AGTTGCCTGACTCCCCGTCGTGTAGATAACTACGATACGGGAGGGCTTACCATCTGGCCCCAGTGCTGCA
ATGATACCGCGAGACCCACGCTCACCGGCTCCAGATTTATCAGCAATAAACCAGCCAGCCGGAAGGGCCG
AGCGCAGAAGTGGTCCTGCAACTTTATCCGCCTCCATCCAGTCTATTAATTGTTGCCGGGAAGCTAGAGT
AAGTAGTTCGCCAGTTAATAGTTTGCGCAACGTTGTTGCCATTGCTACAGGCATCGTGGTGTCACGCTCG
TCGTTTGGTATGGCTTCATTCAGCTCCGGTTCCCAACGATCAAGGCGAGTTACATGATCCCCCATGTTGT
GCAAAAAAGCGGTTAGCTCCTTCGGTCCTCCGATCGTTGTCAGAAGTAAGTTGGCCGCAGTGTTATCACT
CATGGTTATGGCAGCACTGCATAATTCTCTTACTGTCATGCCATCCGTAAGATGCTTTTCTGTGACTGGT
GAGTACTCAACCAAGTCATTCTGAGAATAGTGTATGCGGCGACCGAGTTGCTCTTGCCCGGCGTCAATAC
GGGATAATACCGCGCCACATAGCAGAACTTTAAAAGTGCTCATCATTGGAAAACGTTCTTCGGGGCGAAA
ACTCTCAAGGATCTTACCGCTGTTGAGATCCAGTTCGATGTAACCCACTCGTGCACCCAACTGATCTTCA
GCATCTTTTACTTTCACCAGCGTTTCTGGGTGAGCAAAAACAGGAAGGCAAAATGCCGCAAAAAAGGGAA
TAAGGGCGACACGGAAATGTTGAATACTCATACTCTTCCTTTTTCAATATTATTGAAGCATTTATCAGGG
TTATTGTCTCATGAGCGGATACATATTTGAATGTATTTAGAAAAATAAACAAATAGGGGTTCCGCGCACA
TTTCCCCGAAAAGTGCCA
Features (pLannotate 1.2.2; 21 found; start..end, strand, type, name):
     37..89      -  misc_feature   bom (fragment): basis of mobility region from pBR322
    244..623     +  enhancer       CMV enhancer: human cytomegalovirus immediate early enhancer
    624..827     +  promoter       CMV promoter: human cytomegalovirus (CMV) immediate early promoter
    823..856     +  LTR            5' LTR (truncated) (fragment): truncated 5' long terminal repeat (LTR) from HIV-1
    872..890     +  promoter       T7 promoter: promoter for bacteriophage T7 RNA polymerase
   1475..1495    +  CDS            FLAG (fragment): FLAG® epitope tag, followed by an enterokinase cleavage site
   1518..1742    +  polyA_signal   bGH poly(A) signal: bovine growth hormone polyadenylation signal
   1746..1767    +  promoter       SV40 promoter (fragment): SV40 enhancer and early promoter
   1788..2216    +  rep_origin     f1 ori (sequence partly withheld): f1 bacteriophage origin of replication; arrow indicates direction of (+) strand synthesis
   2230..2559    +  promoter       SV40 promoter: SV40 enhancer and early promoter
   2607..2654    +  promoter       EM7 promoter: synthetic bacterial promoter&nbsp
   2673..3047    +  CDS            BleoR: antibiotic-binding protein; Sh ble from Streptoalloteichus hindustanus; confers resistance to bleomycin, phleomycin, and Zeocin™
   3057..3182    +  CDS            ble (fragment): BLE_KLEPN - Experimental evidence at protein level: Swiss-Prot protein existence level 1. Binding protein with a strong affinity to the bleomycin family of antibiotics. Binds to CL990; an antimitotic-antibiotic compound. From Klebsiella pneumoniae.
   3177..3298    +  polyA_signal   SV40 poly(A) signal: SV40 polyadenylation signal
   3371..3387    -  protein_bind   lac operator: The lac repressor binds to the lac operator to inhibit transcription in E. coli. This inhibition can be relieved by adding lactose or isopropyl-β-D-thiogalactopyranoside (IPTG). lac repressor encoded by lacI
   3395..3425    -  promoter       lac promoter: promoter for the E. coli lac operon
   3440..3461    -  protein_bind   CAP binding site: CAP binding activates transcription in the presence of cAMP. E. coli catabolite activator protein
   3474..3566    -  CDS            lacI (fragment): lac repressor; lacI; The lac repressor binds to the lac operator to inhibit transcription in E. coli. This inhibition can be relieved by adding lactose or isopropyl-β-D-thiogalactopyranoside (IPTG).
   3749..4337    -  rep_origin     ori: high-copy-number ColE1/pMB1/pBR322/pUC origin of replication
   4508..5368    -  CDS            AmpR: β-lactamase; bla; confers resistance to ampicillin, carbenicillin, and related antibiotics
   5369..5473    -  promoter       AmpR promoter: bla
