[The description below was written by a language model from this plasmid's Addgene catalogue record and pLannotate feature annotations shown in this document.]
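Description:
pST_A6YT97_ARTSF (pBS0322) is a 5,495-nt mammalian expression plasmid carrying a 585-bp insert encoding A6YT97_ARTSF, a protein from the brine shrimp Artemia franciscana, inserted by Gibson cloning into a backbone recorded as YK 02. The insert itself is not annotated in the feature table, but it evidently occupies the unannotated interval between the T7 promoter and the bGH polyadenylation signal. Transcription in mammalian cells is driven by the human cytomegalovirus immediate-early enhancer and promoter, and the T7 promoter just downstream could support in vitro transcription or serve as a sequencing primer site. A partial FLAG epitope match sits just upstream of the polyadenylation signal, which suggests a C-terminal tag for detection, although the catalogue fields list no tag. The very short hit called as a truncated HIV-1 5' LTR at the end of the CMV promoter is most likely an annotation artefact, not a functional viral element.

The plasmid is maintained in E. coli at high copy through a ColE1/pUC-type origin and selected with ampicillin via the bla gene and its own promoter. An f1 origin is also present and permits single-stranded DNA production. A second cassette places the Sh ble gene under tandem SV40 early and EM7 promoters with an SV40 polyadenylation signal, so Zeocin-family resistance can be expressed in both mammalian cells and bacteria, which would allow selection of stable transfectants. Remnants of lac regulatory sequence and a bom fragment are backbone carry-over.

According to the depositor, the construct was used to express the brine shrimp protein in human cells as part of a screen of proteins inspired by extremotolerant organisms. It ranked among the top performers in the apoptosis assay, where it protected cells from apoptosis. The empty commercial vector pSecTag2 B served as the negative control.
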