Addgene plasmid #185172: pST_A6YT97_ARTSF (pBS0322)
Purpose: For the mammalian expression of the brine shrimp protein A6YT97_ARTSF. This is one of the top performing targets in our apoptosis assay (it protected from apoptosis).
Depositing lab: Pamela Silver. Depositing organization: Harvard Medical School. Publication: Natural and Designed Proteins Inspired by Extremotolerant Organisms Can Form Condensates and Attenuate Apoptosis in Human Cells. Veling MT, Nguyen DT, Thadani NN, Oster ME, Rollins NJ, Brock KP, Bethel NP, Lim S, Baker D, Way JC, Marks DS, Chang RL, Silver PA. ACS Synth Biol. 2022 Mar 18;11(3):1292-1302. doi: 10.1021/acssynbio.1c00572. Epub 2022 Feb 18. PubMed 35176859.
Backbone
  Vector backbone: YK 02
  Vector type: Mammalian Expression
Growth in bacteria
  Bacterial resistance: Ampicillin, 100 μg/mL
  Growth temperature: 37°C
  Growth strain: DH5alpha
  Copy number: High Copy
Gene/Insert
  Gene/Insert name: A6YT97_ARTSF
  Species: A. franciscana
  Insert size (bp): 585
  Cloning method: Gibson Cloning
Terms and licenses: Academic/Nonprofit Terms; Industry Terms: Not Available to Industry
Depositor comments: This is one of the top performing targets in our apoptosis assay (it protected from apoptosis). See supplemental table 2 in our paper to see its performance in our assay. The negative control for this assay is pSecTag2 B which can be obtained from Thermo here https://www.thermofisher.com/order/catalog/product/V90020
How to cite: pST_A6YT97_ARTSF (pBS0322) was a gift from Pamela Silver (Addgene plasmid # 185172 ; http://n2t.net/addgene:185172 ; RRID:Addgene_185172)
